>Addgene plasmid #76685 | CDC7 gRNA (BRDN0001149135) | addgene full sequence | sequence record 186304 | Addgene Assembled Sequence
CCCGGGTGCAAAGATGGATAAAGTTTTAAACAGAGAGGAATCTTTGCAGCTAATGGACCTTCTAGGTCTT
GAAAGGAGTGGGAATTGGCTCCGGTGCCCGTCAGTGGGCAGAGCGCACATCGCCCACAGTCCCCGAGAAG
TTGGGGGGAGGGGTCGGCAATTGATCCGGTGCCTAGAGAAGGTGGCGCGGGGTAAACTGGGAAAGTGATG
TCGTGTACTGGCTCCGCCTTTTTCCCGAGGGTGGGGGAGAACCGTATATAAGTGCAGTAGTCGCCGTGAA
CGTTCTTTTTCGCAACGGGTTTGCCGCCAGAACACAGGTAAGTGCCGTGTGTGGTTCCCGCGGGCCTGGC
CTCTTTACGGGTTATGGCCCTTGCGTGCCTTGAATTACTTCCACCTGGCTGCAGTACGTGATTCTTGATC
CCGAGCTTCGGGTTGGAAGTGGGTGGGAGAGTTCGAGGCCTTGCGCTTAAGGAGCCCCTTCGCCTCGTGC
TTGAGTTGAGGCCTGGCCTGGGCGCTGGGGCCGCCGCGTGCGAATCTGGTGGCACCTTCGCGCCTGTCTC
GCTGCTTTCGATAAGTCTCTAGCCATTTAAAATTTTTGATGACCTGCTGCGACGCTTTTTTTCTGGCAAG
ATAGTCTTGTAAATGCGGGCCAAGATCTGCACACTGGTATTTCGGTTTTTGGGGCCGCGGGCGGCGACGG
GGCCCGTGCGTCCCAGCGCACATGTTCGGCGAGGCGGGGCCTGCGAGCGCGGCCACCGAGAATCGGACGG
GGGTAGTCTCAAGCTGGCCGGCCTGCTCTGGTGCCTGGCCTCGCGCCGCCGTGTATCGCCCCGCCCTGGG
CGGCAAGGCTGGCCCGGTCGGCACCAGTTGCGTGAGCGGAAAGATGGCCGCTTCCCGGCCCTGCTGCAGG
GAGCTCAAAATGGAGGACGCGGCGCTCGGGAGAGCGGGCGGGTGAGTCACCCACACAAAGGAAAAGGGCC
TTTCCGTCCTCAGCCGTCGCTTCATGTGACTCCACGGAGTACCGGGCGCCGTCCAGGCACCTCGATTAGT
TCTCGAGCTTTTGGAGTACGTCGTCTTTAGGTTGGGGGGAGGGGTTTTATGCGATGGAGTTTCCCCACAC
TGAGTGGGTGGAGACTGAAGTTAGGCCAGCTTGGCACTTGATGTAATTCTCCTTGGAATTTGCCCTTTTT
GAGTTTGGATCTTGGTTCATTCTCAAGCCTCAGACAGTGGTTCAAAGTTTTTTTCTTCCATTTCAGGTGT
CGTGACGTACGGCCACCATGACCGAGTACAAGCCCACGGTGCGCCTCGCCACCCGCGACGACGTCCCCAG
GGCCGTACGCACCCTCGCCGCCGCGTTCGCCGACTACCCCGCCACGCGCCACACCGTCGATCCGGACCGC
CACATCGAGCGGGTCACCGAGCTGCAAGAACTCTTCCTCACGCGCGTCGGGCTCGACATCGGCAAGGTGT
GGGTCGCGGACGACGGCGCCGCCGTGGCGGTCTGGACCACGCCGGAGAGCGTCGAAGCGGGGGCGGTGTT
CGCCGAGATCGGCCCGCGCATGGCCGAGTTGAGCGGTTCCCGGCTGGCCGCGCAGCAACAGATGGAAGGC
CTCCTGGCGCCGCACCGGCCCAAGGAGCCCGCGTGGTTCCTGGCCACCGTCGGAGTCTCGCCCGACCACC
AGGGCAAGGGTCTGGGCAGCGCCGTCGTGCTCCCCGGAGTGGAGGCGGCCGAGCGCGCCGGGGTGCCCGC
CTTCCTGGAGACCTCCGCGCCCCGCAACCTCCCCTTCTACGAGCGGCTCGGCTTCACCGTCACCGCCGAC
GTCGAGGTGCCCGAAGGACCGCGCACCTGGTGCATGACCCGCAAGCCCGGTGCCTGAACGCGTTAAGTCG
ACAATCAACCTCTGGATTACAAAATTTGTGAAAGATTGACTGGTATTCTTAACTATGTTGCTCCTTTTAC
GCTATGTGGATACGCTGCTTTAATGCCTTTGTATCATGCTATTGCTTCCCGTATGGCTTTCATTTTCTCC
TCCTTGTATAAATCCTGGTTGCTGTCTCTTTATGAGGAGTTGTGGCCCGTTGTCAGGCAACGTGGCGTGG
TGTGCACTGTGTTTGCTGACGCAACCCCCACTGGTTGGGGCATTGCCACCACCTGTCAGCTCCTTTCCGG
GACTTTCGCTTTCCCCCTCCCTATTGCCACGGCGGAACTCATCGCCGCCTGCCTTGCCCGCTGCTGGACA
GGGGCTCGGCTGTTGGGCACTGACAATTCCGTGGTGTTGTCGGGGAAATCATCGTCCTTTCCTTGGCTGC
TCGCCTGTGTTGCCACCTGGATTCTGCGCGGGACGTCCTTCTGCTACGTCCCTTCGGCCCTCAATCCAGC
GGACCTTCCTTCCCGCGGCCTGCTGCCGGCTCTGCGGCCTCTTCCGCGTCTTCGCCTTCGCCCTCAGACG
AGTCGGATCTCCCTTTGGGCCGCCTCCCCGCGTCGACTTTAAGACCAATGACTTACAAGGCAGCTGTAGA
TCTTAGCCACTTTTTAAAAGAAAAGGGGGGACTGGAAGGGCTAATTCACTCCCAACGAAGACAAGATCTG
CTTTTTGCTTGTACTGGGTCTCTCTGGTTAGACCAGATCTGAGCCTGGGAGCTCTCTGGCTAACTAGGGA
ACCCACTGCTTAAGCCTCAATAAAGCTTGCCTTGAGTGCTTCAAGTAGTGTGTGCCCGTCTGTTGTGTGA
CTCTGGTAACTAGAGATCCCTCAGACCCTTTTAGTCAGTGTGGAAAATCTCTAGCAGTACGTATAGTAGT
TCATGTCATCTTATTATTCAGTATTTATAACTTGCAAAGAAATGAATATCAGAGAGTGAGAGGAACTTGT
TTATTGCAGCTTATAATGGTTACAAATAAAGCAATAGCATCACAAATTTCACAAATAAAGCATTTTTTTC
ACTGCATTCTAGTTGTGGTTTGTCCAAACTCATCAATGTATCTTATCATGTCTGGCTCTAGCTATCCCGC
CCCTAACTCCGCCCATCCCGCCCCTAACTCCGCCCAGTTCCGCCCATTCTCCGCCCCATGGCTGACTAAT
TTTTTTTATTTATGCAGAGGCCGAGGCCGCCTCGGCCTCTGAGCTATTCCAGAAGTAGTGAGGAGGCTTT
TTTGGAGGCCTAGGGACGTACCCAATTCGCCCTATAGTGAGTCGTATTACGCGCGCTCACTGGCCGTCGT
TTTACAACGTCGTGACTGGGAAAACCCTGGCGTTACCCAACTTAATCGCCTTGCAGCACATCCCCCTTTC
GCCAGCTGGCGTAATAGCGAAGAGGCCCGCACCGATCGCCCTTCCCAACAGTTGCGCAGCCTGAATGGCG
AATGGG
[124 nt withheld, positions 3367-3490]
C
[91 nt withheld, positions 3492-3582]
A
[49 nt withheld, positions 3584-3632]
CCTTTGACGTTGGAGTCCACGTTCTTT
[37 nt withheld, positions 3660-3696]
ACCCTATCTCGGTCTATTCTTTTGATTTATAAGGGATTTTGCCGATTTCGGCCTATTGGTTAAAAAATGA
GCTGATTTAACAAAAATTTAACGCGAATTTTAACAAAATATTAACGCTTACAATTTAGGTGGCACTTTTC
GGGGAAATGTGCGCGGAACCCCTATTTGTTTATTTTTCTAAATACATTCAAATATGTATCCGCTCATGAG
ACAATAACCCTGATAAATGCTTCAATAATATTGAAAAAGGAAGAGTATGAGTATTCAACATTTCCGTGTC
GCCCTTATTCCCTTTTTTGCGGCATTTTGCCTTCCTGTTTTTGCTCACCCAGAAACGCTGGTGAAAGTAA
AAGATGCTGAAGATCAGTTGGGTGCACGAGTGGGTTACATCGAACTGGATCTCAACAGCGGTAAGATCCT
TGAGAGTTTTCGCCCCGAAGAACGTTTTCCAATGATGAGCACTTTTAAAGTTCTGCTATGTGGCGCGGTA
TTATCCCGTATTGACGCCGGGCAAGAGCAACTCGGTCGCCGCATACACTATTCTCAGAATGACTTGGTTG
AGTACTCACCAGTCACAGAAAAGCATCTTACGGATGGCATGACAGTAAGAGAATTATGCAGTGCTGCCAT
AACCATGAGTGATAACACTGCGGCCAACTTACTTCTGACAACGATCGGAGGACCGAAGGAGCTAACCGCT
TTTTTGCACAACATGGGGGATCATGTAACTCGCCTTGATCGTTGGGAACCGGAGCTGAATGAAGCCATAC
CAAACGACGAGCGTGACACCACGATGCCTGTAGCAATGGCAACAACGTTGCGCAAACTATTAACTGGCGA
ACTACTTACTCTAGCTTCCCGGCAACAATTAATAGACTGGATGGAGGCGGATAAAGTTGCAGGACCACTT
CTGCGCTCGGCCCTTCCGGCTGGCTGGTTTATTGCTGATAAATCTGGAGCCGGTGAGCGTGGGTCTCGCG
GTATCATTGCAGCACTGGGGCCAGATGGTAAGCCCTCCCGTATCGTAGTTATCTACACGACGGGGAGTCA
GGCAACTATGGATGAACGAAATAGACAGATCGCTGAGATAGGTGCCTCACTGATTAAGCATTGGTAACTG
TCAGACCAAGTTTACTCATATATACTTTAGATTGATTTAAAACTTCATTTTTAATTTAAAAGGATCTAGG
TGAAGATCCTTTTTGATAATCTCATGACCAAAATCCCTTAACGTGAGTTTTCGTTCCACTGAGCGTCAGA
CCCCGTAGAAAAGATCAAAGGATCTTCTTGAGATCCTTTTTTTCTGCGCGTAATCTGCTGCTTGCAAACA
AAAAAACCACCGCTACCAGCGGTGGTTTGTTTGCCGGATCAAGAGCTACCAACTCTTTTTCCGAAGGTAA
CTGGCTTCAGCAGAGCGCAGATACCAAATACTGTTCTTCTAGTGTAGCCGTAGTTAGGCCACCACTTCAA
GAACTCTGTAGCACCGCCTACATACCTCGCTCTGCTAATCCTGTTACCAGTGGCTGCTGCCAGTGGCGAT
AAGTCGTGTCTTACCGGGTTGGACTCAAGACGATAGTTACCGGATAAGGCGCAGCGGTCGGGCTGAACGG
GGGGTTCGTGCACACAGCCCAGCTTGGAGCGAACGACCTACACCGAACTGAGATACCTACAGCGTGAGCT
ATGAGAAAGCGCCACGCTTCCCGAAGGGAGAAAGGCGGACAGGTATCCGGTAAGCGGCAGGGTCGGAACA
GGAGAGCGCACGAGGGAGCTTCCAGGGGGAAACGCCTGGTATCTTTATAGTCCTGTCGGGTTTCGCCACC
TCTGACTTGAGCGTCGATTTTTGTGATGCTCGTCAGGGGGGCGGAGCCTATGGAAAAACGCCAGCAACGC
GGCCTTTTTACGGTTCCTGGCCTTTTGCTGGCCTTTTGCTCACATGTTCTTTCCTGCGTTATCCCCTGAT
TCTGTGGATAACCGTATTACCGCCTTTGAGTGAGCTGATACCGCTCGCCGCAGCCGAACGACCGAGCGCA
GCGAGTCAGTGAGCGAGGAAGCGGAAGAGCGCCCAATACGCAAACCGCCTCTCCCCGCGCGTTGGCCGAT
TCATTAATGCAGCTGGCACGACAGGTTTCCCGACTGGAAAGCGGGCAGTGAGCGCAACGCAATTAATGTG
AGTTAGCTCACTCATTAGGCACCCCAGGCTTTACACTTTATGCTTCCGGCTCGTATGTTGTGTGGAATTG
TGAGCGGATAACAATTTCACACAGGAAACAGCTATGACCATGATTACGCCAAGCGCGCAATTAACCCTCA
CTAAAGGGAACAAAAGCTGGAGCTGCAAGCTTAATGTAGTCTTATGCAATACTCTTGTAGTCTTGCAACA
TGGTAACGATGAGTTAGCAACATGCCTTACAAGGAGAGAAAAAGCACCGTGCATGCCGATTGGTGGAAGT
AAGGTGGTACGATCGTGCCTTATTAGGAAGGCAACAGACGGGTCTGACATGGATTGGACGAACCACTGAA
TTGCCGCATTGCAGAGATATTGTATTTAAGTGCCTAGCTCGATACATAAACGGGTCTCTCTGGTTAGACC
AGATCTGAGCCTGGGAGCTCTCTGGCTAACTAGGGAACCCACTGCTTAAGCCTCAATAAAGCTTGCCTTG
AGTGCTTCAAGTAGTGTGTGCCCGTCTGTTGTGTGACTCTGGTAACTAGAGATCCCTCAGACCCTTTTAG
TCAGTGTGGAAAATCTCTAGCAGTGGCGCCCGAACAGGGACTTGAAAGCGAAAGGGAAACCAGAGGAGCT
CTCTCGACGCAGGACTCGGCTTGCTGAAGCGCGCACGGCAAGAGGCGAGGGGCGGCGACTGGTGAGTACG
CCAAAAATTTTGACTAGCGGAGGCTAGAAGGAGAGAGATGGGTGCGAGAGCGTCAGTATTAAGCGGGGGA
GAATTAGATCGCGATGGGAAAAAATTCGGTTAAGGCCAGGGGGAAAGAAAAAATATAAATTAAAACATAT
AGTATGGGCAAGCAGGGAGCTAGAACGATTCGCAGTTAATCCTGGCCTGTTAGAAACATCAGAAGGCTGT
AGACAAATACTGGGACAGCTACAACCATCCCTTCAGACAGGATCAGAAGAACTTAGATCATTATATAATA
CAGTAGCAACCCTCTATTGTGTGCATCAAAGGATAGAGATAAAAGACACCAAGGAAGCTTTAGACAAGAT
AGAGGAAGAGCAAAACAAAAGTAAGACCACCGCACAGCAAGCGGCCGCTGATCTTCAGACCTGGAGGAGG
AGATATGAGGGACAATTGGAGAAGTGAATTATATAAATATAAAGTAGTAAAAATTGAACCATTAGGAGTA
GCACCCACCAAGGCAAAGAGAAGAGTGGTGCAGAGAGAAAAAAGAGCAGTGGGAATAGGAGCTTTGTTCC
TTGGGTTCTTGGGAGCAGCAGGAAGCACTATGGGCGCAGCGTCAATGACGCTGACGGTACAGGCCAGACA
ATTATTGTCTGGTATAGTGCAGCAGCAGAACAATTTGCTGAGGGCTATTGAGGCGCAACAGCATCTGTTG
CAACTCACAGTCTGGGGCATCAAGCAGCTCCAGGCAAGAATCCTGGCTGTGGAAAGATACCTAAAGGATC
AACAGCTCCTGGGGATTTGGGGTTGCTCTGGAAAACTCATTTGCACCACTGCTGTGCCTTGGAATGCTAG
TTGGAGTAATAAATCTCTGGAACAGATTTGGAATCACACGACCTGGATGGAGTGGGACAGAGAAATTAAC
AATTACACAAGCTTAATACACTCCTTAATTGAAGAATCGCAAAACCAGCAAGAAAAGAATGAACAAGAAT
TATTGGAATTAGATAAATGGGCAAGTTTGTGGAATTGGTTTAACATAACAAATTGGCTGTGGTATATAAA
ATTATTCATAATGATAGTAGGAGGCTTGGTAGGTTTAAGAATAGTTTTTGCTGTACTTTCTATAGTGAAT
AGAGTTAGGCAGGGATATTCACCATTATCGTTTCAGACCCACCTCCCAACCCCGAGGGGACCCAGAGAGG
GCCTATTTCCCATGATTCCTTCATATTTGCATATACGATACAAGGCTGTTAGAGAGATAATTAGAATTAA
TTTGACTGTAAACACAAAGATATTAGTACAAAATACGTGACGTAGAAAGTAATAATTTCTTGGGTAGTTT
GCAGTTTTAAAATTATGTTTTAAAATGGACTATCATATGCTTACCGTAACTTGAAAGTATTTCGATTTCT
TGGCTTTATATATCTTGTGGAAAGGACGAAACACCGTAGGGGGCAAGATAATGTCAGTTTTAGAGCTAGA
AATAGCAAGTTAAAATAAGGCTAGTCCGTTATCAACTTGAAAAAGTGGCACCGAGTCGGTGCTTTTTTAA
GCTTGGCGTAACTAGATCTTGAGACAAATGGCAGTATTCATCCACAATTTTAAAAGAAAAGGGGGGATTG
GGGGGTACAGTGCAGGGGAAAGAATAGTAGACATAATAGCAACAGACATACAAACTAAAGAATTACAAAA
ACAAATTACAAAAATTCAAAATTTTCGGGTTTATTACAGGGACAGCAGAGATCCACTTTGGCGCCGGCTC
GAGGGGG
Features (pLannotate 1.2.2; 29 found; start..end, strand, type, name):
     14..80      +  CDS            small t antigen (fragment): SV40 (simian virus 40) small t antigen
    106..317     +  promoter       EF-1α core promoter: core promoter for human elongation factor EF-1α
    318..1256    +  intron         EF-1α intron A: intron upstream of the start codon of human EF-1α
   1278..1877    +  CDS            PuroR (fragment): puromycin N-acetyltransferase; pac from Streptomyces; confers resistance to puromycin
   1893..2481    +  misc_feature   WPRE: woodchuck hepatitis virus posttranscriptional regulatory element
   2532..2551    +  misc_feature   cPPT/CTS (fragment): central polypurine tract and central termination sequence of HIV-1
   2553..2786    +  LTR            3' LTR (ΔU3): self-inactivating 3' long terminal repeat (LTR) from HIV-1
   2864..2985    +  polyA_signal   SV40 poly(A) signal: SV40 polyadenylation signal
   3025..3160    +  rep_origin     SV40 ori: SV40 origin of replication
   3181..3199    -  promoter       T7 promoter: promoter for bacteriophage T7 RNA polymerase
   3207..3362    +  CDS            lacZα (fragment): LacZα fragment of β-galactosidase; lacZ fragment
   3367..3795    +  rep_origin     f1 ori (sequence partly withheld): f1 bacteriophage origin of replication; arrow indicates direction of (+) strand synthesis
   3848..3952    +  promoter       AmpR promoter: bla
   3953..4813    +  CDS            AmpR: β-lactamase; bla; confers resistance to ampicillin, carbenicillin, and related antibiotics
   4984..5572    +  rep_origin     ori: high-copy-number ColE1/pMB1/pBR322/pUC origin of replication
   5755..5847    +  CDS            lacI (fragment): lac repressor; lacI; The lac repressor binds to the lac operator to inhibit transcription in E. coli. This inhibition can be relieved by adding lactose or isopropyl-β-D-thiogalactopyranoside (IPTG).
   5860..5881    +  protein_bind   CAP binding site: CAP binding activates transcription in the presence of cAMP. E. coli catabolite activator protein
   5896..5926    +  promoter       lac promoter: promoter for the E. coli lac operon
   5934..5950    +  protein_bind   lac operator: The lac repressor binds to the lac operator to inhibit transcription in E. coli. This inhibition can be relieved by adding lactose or isopropyl-β-D-thiogalactopyranoside (IPTG). lac repressor encoded by lacI
   5995..6013    +  promoter       T3 promoter: promoter for bacteriophage T3 RNA polymerase
   6041..6267    +  promoter       RSV promoter: Rous sarcoma virus enhancer/promoter
   6268..6448    +  LTR            5' LTR (truncated): truncated 5' long terminal repeat (LTR) from HIV-1
   6495..6620    +  misc_feature   HIV-1 Ψ: packaging signal of human immunodeficiency virus type 1
   6604..6967    +  CDS            HIV-1 gag (fragment): gag protein from human immunodeficiency virus 1; gag
   7113..7346    +  misc_feature   RRE: The Rev response element (RRE) of HIV-1 allows for Rev-dependent mRNA export from the nucleus to the cytoplasm.
   7723..7749    +  CDS            Rev (fragment): human immunodeficiency virus 1 (HIV-1) Rev protein; rev; enhances nuclear export of unspliced and incompletely spliced viral mRNAs
   7753..7993    +  promoter       U6 promoter: RNA polymerase III promoter for human U6 snRNA
   8023..8098    +  misc_RNA       gRNA scaffold: guide RNA scaffold for the Streptococcus pyogenes CRISPR/Cas9 system
   8154..8271    +  misc_feature   cPPT/CTS: central polypurine tract and central termination sequence of HIV-1
