[The description below was written by a language model from this plasmid's Addgene catalogue record and pLannotate feature annotations shown in this document.]
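Description:
CDC7 gRNA (BRDN0001149135) is a third-generation lentiviral single-guide RNA plasmid built on the lentiGuide-Puro backbone and designed to target human CDC7, with the guide chosen to match several CDC7 reference transcripts. It is propagated in E. coli as a high-copy plasmid through a ColE1/pUC-type origin and selected with ampicillin via the β-lactamase gene. An f1 origin, an SV40 origin and poly(A) signal, and remnants of lac, T7 and T3 elements are also annotated in the backbone.

The lentiviral transfer cassette begins with an RSV promoter fused to a truncated HIV-1 5' LTR, which makes genomic RNA production Tat-independent. It is followed by the Ψ packaging signal with a partial gag sequence, the Rev response element for nuclear export of the viral RNA, and a cPPT/CTS. The cassette ends in a self-inactivating ΔU3 3' LTR. Within this frame, a human U6 RNA polymerase III promoter drives the CDC7-specific spacer joined to the Streptococcus pyogenes Cas9 guide scaffold. A separate EF-1α core promoter with its intron A expresses puromycin N-acetyltransferase, so transduced mammalian cells can be selected with puromycin. A WPRE downstream enhances transcript expression.

The plasmid does not encode Cas9. It is meant to be used with a separate Cas9 vector such as lentiCas9-Blast, or in cells that already express Cas9, to disrupt CDC7 by CRISPR. It comes from a human kinome-focused gRNA collection associated with work on optimized sgRNA design for higher on-target activity and fewer off-target effects. The cloning method is not recorded.
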