Addgene plasmid #76685: CDC7 gRNA (BRDN0001149135)
Purpose: 3rd generation lentiviral gRNA plasmid targeting human CDC7
Depositing lab: John Doench & David Root. Depositing organization: Broad Institute. Publication: Optimized sgRNA design to maximize activity and minimize off-target effects of CRISPR-Cas9. Doench JG, Fusi N, Sullender M, Hegde M, Vaimberg EW, Donovan KF, Smith I, Tothova Z, Wilen C, Orchard R, Virgin HW, Listgarten J, Root DE. Nat Biotechnol. 2016 Jan 18. doi: 10.1038/nbt.3437. PubMed 26780180.
Backbone
  Vector backbone: lentiGuide-Puro
  Backbone manufacturer: Zhang Lab (Addgene plasmid # 52963)
  Vector type: Mammalian Expression, Lentiviral, CRISPR
  Selectable markers: Puromycin
Growth in bacteria
  Bacterial resistance: Ampicillin, 100 μg/mL
  Growth temperature: 37°C
  Growth strain: DH5alpha
  Copy number: High Copy
Gene/Insert
  Gene/Insert name: CDC7 (alt names: CDC7; NM_001134419.1)
  gRNA/shRNA sequence: TAGGGGGCAAGATAATGTCA
  Species: H. sapiens (human)
  Entrez Gene: CDC7 (a.k.a. CDC7L1, HsCDC7, Hsk1, huCDC7)
  Promoter: hU6
  Cloning method: Unknown
  Sequencing primers: 5′ U6-F; 3′ pS2-R
Terms and licenses: Academic/Nonprofit Terms; Industry Terms: Not Available to Industry
Depositor comments: The gRNA was designed to target the following Genbank reference sequence(s): NM_001134419.1,NM_001134420.1,NM_003503.3. Note that this plasmid does NOT contain Cas9. It should be used in conjunction with lentiCas9-Blast (Addgene #52962) or otherwise with cell lines already expressing Cas9. Browse the full kinome gRNA library at http://www.addgene.org/pooled-library/broadgpp-human-kinome/ or visit http://www.broadinstitute.org/rnai/public/ for detailed protocols and information.
How to cite: CDC7 gRNA (BRDN0001149135) was a gift from John Doench & David Root (Addgene plasmid # 76685 ; http://n2t.net/addgene:76685 ; RRID:Addgene_76685)
