>Addgene plasmid #76685 | CDC7 gRNA (BRDN0001149135) | depositor partial sequence | sequence record 144145 | Target Sequence
TAGGGGGCAAGATAATGTCA
