>Addgene plasmid #76685 | CDC7 gRNA (BRDN0001149135) | addgene partial sequence | sequence record 186303 | hU6-F
AGAAAGTAATAATTTCTTGGGTAGTTTGCAGTTTTAAAATTATGTTTTAAAATGGACTATCATATGCTTA
CCGTAACTTGAAAGTATTTCGATTTCTTGGCTTTATATATCTTGTGGAAAGGACGAAACACCGTAGGGGG
CAAGATAATGTCAGTTTTAGAGCTAGAAATAGCAAGTTAAAATAAGGCTAGTCCGTTATCAACTTGAAAA
AGTGGCACCGAGTCGGTGCTTTTTTAAGCTTGGCGTAACTAGATCTTGAGACAAATGGCAGTATTCATCC
ACAATTTTAAAAGAAAAGGGGGGATTGGGGGGTACAGTGCAGGGGAAAGAATAGTAGACATAATAGCAAC
AGACATACAAACTAAAGAATTACAAAAACAAATTACAAAAATTCAAAATTTTCGGGTTTATTACAGGGAC
AGCAGAGATCCACTTTGGCGCCGGCTCGAGGGGGCCCGGGTGCAAAGATGGATAAAGTTTTAAACAGAGA
GGAATCTTTGCAGCTAATGGACCTTCTAGGTCTTGAAAGGAGTGGGAATTGGCTCCGGTGCCCGTCAGTG
GGCAGAGCGC
